Addgene plasmid #14568: pMX GFP cdc42 Q61L
Depositing lab: Joan Brugge. Depositing organization: Harvard Medical School. Publication: Requirements for Vav guanine nucleotide exchange factors and Rho GTPases in FcgammaR- and complement-mediated phagocytosis. Hall AB, Gakidis MA, Glogauer M, Wilsbacher JL, Gao S, Swat W, Brugge JS. Immunity. 2006 Mar . 24(3):305-16. 10.1016/j.immuni.2006.02.005 PubMed 16546099.
Backbone
  Vector backbone: pMX
  Vector type: Mammalian Expression, Retroviral
Growth in bacteria
  Bacterial resistance: Ampicillin, 100 μg/mL
  Growth temperature: 37°C
  Growth strain: DH5alpha
  Copy number: Unknown
Gene/Insert
  Gene/Insert name: cdc42 Q61L (alt name: cdc42)
  Species: H. sapiens (human)
  Mutation: Q61L
  Entrez Gene: CDC42 (a.k.a. CDC42Hs, G25K, TKS)
  Tag / fusion protein: EGFP (N terminal on insert)
  Cloning method: Restriction Enzyme
  Sequencing primers: 5′ EGFP-C
Terms and licenses: Academic/Nonprofit Terms; Industry Terms: Not Available to Industry
How to cite: pMX GFP cdc42 Q61L was a gift from Joan Brugge (Addgene plasmid # 14568 ; http://n2t.net/addgene:14568 ; RRID:Addgene_14568)
