[The description below was written by a language model from this plasmid's Addgene catalogue record.]
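Description:
pMX GFP cdc42 Q61L is a retroviral mammalian expression plasmid built on the pMX backbone and carrying human CDC42 with the Q61L substitution, fused at its N terminus to EGFP. It is propagated in E. coli under ampicillin selection. The record lists no mammalian selection marker, and no feature table is provided, so the origin of replication, the exact promoter and the layout of the viral elements are not documented here. pMX-family vectors are generally Moloney murine leukaemia virus-derived, with the insert placed between long terminal repeats alongside a packaging signal. Transfecting such a plasmid into a packaging cell line yields replication-defective virus that stably integrates the cassette into dividing target cells, where expression is typically driven by the 5′ LTR.

CDC42 is a Rho-family small GTPase that regulates actin cytoskeleton remodelling, filopodium formation and cell polarity. The Q61L change is a classic GTPase-deficient mutation that impairs GTP hydrolysis and so locks the protein in its GTP-bound, constitutively active state, signalling independently of upstream guanine nucleotide exchange factors. Placing EGFP at the N terminus leaves the C-terminal CAAX prenylation motif free for membrane targeting. The tag also allows transduced cells to be identified or sorted by fluorescence and lets the localisation of the active GTPase be followed by microscopy.

The associated publication concerns the requirements for Vav exchange factors and Rho GTPases in Fcγ receptor- and complement-mediated phagocytosis. This suggests the construct was used to introduce activated Cdc42 into cells that are hard to transfect, such as phagocytes, to test its contribution to these uptake pathways.
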