>Addgene plasmid #14568 | pMX GFP cdc42 Q61L | addgene partial sequence | sequence record 21369 | 14568 with pBMN5'
TGGACATCCTCTAGACTGCCGGATCTAGCTAGTTAATTAAGGATCCCAGTGTGGTGGTACGGGAATTGTG
AGCCACCATGGTGAGCAAGGGCGAGGAGCTGTTCACCGGGGTGGTGCCCATCCTGGTCGAGCTGGACGGC
GACGTAAACGGCCACAAGTTCAGCGTGTCTGGCGAGGGCTAGGGCGATGCCACCTATCGCAAGCTGACCC
TGAAGTTCATCTGCACCACCGGCAAGCTGCCCGTGCCCTGGCCCACCCTCGTGACCACCCTGACCTACGG
CGTGCAGTGCTTCAGCCGCTACCCCGACCACATGAAGCAGCACGACTTCTTCAAGTCCGCCATGCCCGAA
GGCTACGTCCAGGAGCGCACCATCTTCTTCAAGGACGACGGCAACTACAAGACCCGCGCCGAGGTGAAGT
TCGAGGGCGACACCCTGGTGAACCGCATCGAGCTGAAGGGCATCGACTTCAAGGAGGACGGCAACATCCT
GGGGCACAAGCTGGAGTACAACTACAACAGCCACAACGTCTATATCATGGCCGACAAGCAGAAGAACGGC
CTCAAGGCGAACTTCAAGATCCGCCACAACATCGAGGACGGCAGCGTGCAGCTCGCCGACCAC
