>Addgene plasmid #14568 | pMX GFP cdc42 Q61L | addgene partial sequence | sequence record 21370 | EGFP-C 5'-CATGGTCCTGCTGGAGTTCGTG-3'
TGGACGAGCTGTACAAGGAATTC
[552 nt withheld, positions 24-575]
AGCCGCAGGTGTGTGCTGCTATAGGTCGAGCGGCCGCCAGCACAGTGGTCGACCTGT
